Addgene plasmid #180626: pGEX-THTAP-SPARTIN, residues 1-101
Purpose: Bacterial expression for SPARTIN MIT residues 1-101. Has N-terminal HIS-GST tag. Internal ID: WISP20-57.
Depositing lab: Wesley Sundquist. Depositing organization: University of Utah. Publication: Comprehensive analysis of the human ESCRT-III-MIT domain interactome reveals new cofactors for cytokinetic abscission. Wenzel DM, Mackay DR, Skalicky JJ, Paine EL, Miller MS, Ullman KS, Sundquist WI. Elife. 2022 Sep 15;11:e77779. doi: 10.7554/eLife.77779. PubMed 36107470.
Backbone
  Vector backbone: pGEX-THTAP
  Vector type: Bacterial Expression
Growth in bacteria
  Bacterial resistance: Ampicillin, 100 μg/mL
  Growth temperature: 37°C
  Growth strain: DH5alpha
  Copy number: Unknown
Gene/Insert
  Gene/Insert name: SPARTIN
  Species: H. sapiens (human)
  Mutation: Residues 1-101
  Tag / fusion protein: HIS-GST (N terminal on backbone)
  Cloning method: Unknown
  Sequencing primers: 5′ pGEX_for; 3′ pGEX_rev
Terms and licenses: Academic/Nonprofit Terms; Industry Terms: Not Available to Industry
Depositor comments: Read the preprint on bioRxiv: https://www.biorxiv.org/content/10.1101/2022.02.09.477148v1
How to cite: pGEX-THTAP-SPARTIN, residues 1-101 was a gift from Wesley Sundquist (Addgene plasmid # 180626 ; http://n2t.net/addgene:180626 ; RRID:Addgene_180626)
