[The description below was written by a language model from this plasmid's Addgene catalogue record and pLannotate feature annotations shown in this document.]
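Description:
pGEX-THTAP-SPARTIN, residues 1-101 is a 5.4 kb bacterial expression plasmid built on the pGEX-THTAP backbone, a pGEX-type GST-fusion vector. It replicates in E. coli from a ColE1/pMB1-family origin and is selected with ampicillin through the TEM beta-lactamase gene (bla) driven by its own promoter. The catalogue lists the copy number as unknown. Short remnants of the pBR322 rop and bom regions, a lac promoter/operator with a lacZα fragment, and a small piece of an E. coli chromosomal gene are also annotated; these appear to be backbone carry-over rather than functional parts of the expression unit.

The payload is a fragment of human SPARTIN (SPART, also called SPG20) covering residues 1-101, which the record identifies as the MIT domain. It is expressed from the strong hybrid tac promoter followed by a lac operator, and the plasmid carries its own lacI gene, so transcription is repressed until it is induced with IPTG. The open reading frame begins with Schistosoma japonicum glutathione S-transferase, followed by a 6xHis tag, a TEV protease site and an HRV 3C (PreScission) site, directly upstream of the SPARTIN fragment. This arrangement allows purification on glutathione or metal-affinity resin, and either protease can then remove the N-terminal tags. In the annotated sequence GST precedes the His tag, although the catalogue names the tag HIS-GST. The construct is intended for producing recombinant SPARTIN MIT domain, and it was deposited with a study mapping interactions between human ESCRT-III proteins and MIT domains in cytokinetic abscission.
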