Features (pLannotate 1.2.2; 20 found; start..end, strand, type, name):
    181..209     +  promoter       tac promoter: strong E. coli promoter; hybrid between the trp and lac UV5 promoters
    217..233     +  protein_bind   lac operator: The lac repressor binds to the lac operator to inhibit transcription in E. coli. This inhibition can be relieved by adding lactose or isopropyl-β-D-thiogalactopyranoside (IPTG). lac repressor encoded by lacI
    256..909     +  CDS            GST26_SCHJA: Experimental evidence at protein level: Swiss-Prot protein existence level 1. GST isoenzymes appear to play a central role in the parasite detoxification system. Other functions are also suspected including a role in increasing the solubility of haematin in the parasite gut. From Schistosoma japonicum (Blood fluke).
    937..954     +  CDS            6xHis: 6xHis affinity tag
    955..975     +  CDS            TEV site: tobacco etch virus (TEV) protease recognition and cleavage site
   1021..1044    +  CDS            HRV 3C site: recognition and cleavage site for human rhinovirus 3C and PreScission proteases
   1045..1347    +  CDS            SPART (fragment): SPART_HUMAN - Also known as KIAA0610, SPG20 From Homo sapiens (Human).
   1388..1427    +  CDS            rop (fragment): Rop protein, which maintains plasmids at low copy number; rop
   1529..1569    +  misc_feature   bom (fragment): basis of mobility region from pBR322
   1674..1778    +  promoter       AmpR promoter: bla
   1779..2636    +  CDS            bla: BLAT_ECOLX - Experimental evidence at protein level: Swiss-Prot protein existence level 1. TEM-type are the most prevalent beta-lactamases in enterobacteria; they hydrolyze the beta-lactam bond in susceptible beta-lactam antibiotics, thus conferring resistance to penicillins and cephalosporins. TEM-3 and TEM-4 are capable of hydrolyzing cefotaxime and ceftazidime. TEM-5 is capable of hydrolyzing ceftazidime. TEM-6 is capable of hydrolyzing ceftazidime and aztreonam. TEM-8/CAZ-2, TEM- 16/CAZ-7 and TEM-24/CAZ-6 are markedly active against ceftazidime. IRT- 4 shows resistance to beta-lactamase in
   2810..3398    +  rep_origin     ori: high-copy-number ColE1/pMB1/pBR322/pUC origin of replication
   3584..3635    -  misc_feature   bom (fragment): basis of mobility region from pBR322
   3642..3719    +  promoter       lacI promoter: lacI
   3720..4802    +  CDS            lacI: lac repressor; lacI; The lac repressor binds to the lac operator to inhibit transcription in E. coli. This inhibition can be relieved by adding lactose or isopropyl-β-D-thiogalactopyranoside (IPTG).
   4815..4836    +  protein_bind   CAP binding site: CAP binding activates transcription in the presence of cAMP. E. coli catabolite activator protein
   4851..4881    +  promoter       lac promoter: promoter for the E. coli lac operon
   4889..4905    +  protein_bind   lac operator: The lac repressor binds to the lac operator to inhibit transcription in E. coli. This inhibition can be relieved by adding lactose or isopropyl-β-D-thiogalactopyranoside (IPTG). lac repressor encoded by lacI
   4925..5098    +  CDS            lacZα: LacZα fragment of β-galactosidase; lacZ fragment
   5362..105     -  CDS            yciV (fragment) (across the origin): RNAAM_ECOLI - Also known as trpH From Escherichia coli (strain K12).
>Addgene plasmid #180626 | pGEX-THTAP-SPARTIN, residues 1-101 | addgene full sequence | sequence record 358545 | Addgene NGS Result
CTTATCGACTGCACGGTGCACCAATGCTTCTGGCGTCAGGCAGCCATCGGAAGCTGTGGTATGGCTGTGC
AGGTCGTAAATCACTGCATAATTCGTGTCGCTCAAGGCGCACTCCCGTTCTGGATAATGTTTTTTGCGCC
GACATCATAACGGTTCTGGCAAATATTCTGAAATGAGCTGTTGACAATTAATCATCGGCTCGTATAATGT
GTGGAATTGTGAGCGGATAACAATTTCACACAGGAAACAGTATTCATGTCCCCTATACTAGGTTATTGGA
AAATTAAGGGCCTTGTGCAACCCACTCGACTTCTTTTGGAATATCTTGAAGAAAAATATGAAGAGCATTT
GTATGAGCGCGATGAAGGTGATAAATGGCGAAACAAAAAGTTTGAATTGGGTTTGGAGTTTCCCAATCTT
CCTTATTATATTGATGGTGATGTTAAATTAACACAGTCTATGGCCATCATACGTTATATAGCTGACAAGC
ACAACATGTTGGGTGGTTGTCCAAAAGAGCGTGCAGAGATTTCAATGCTTGAAGGAGCGGTTTTGGATAT
TAGATACGGTGTTTCGAGAATTGCATATAGTAAAGACTTTGAAACTCTCAAAGTTGATTTTCTTAGCAAG
CTACCTGAAATGCTGAAAATGTTCGAAGATCGTTTATGTCATAAAACATATTTAAATGGTGATCATGTAA
CCCATCCTGACTTCATGTTGTATGACGCTCTTGATGTTGTTTTATACATGGACCCAATGTGCCTGGATGC
GTTCCCAAAATTAGTTTGTTTTAAAAAACGTATTGAAGCTATCCCACAAATTGATAAGTACTTGAAATCC
AGCAAGTATATAGCATGGCCTTTGCAGGGCTGGCAAGCCACGTTTGGTGGTGGCGACCATCCTCCAAAAT
CGGATCTGGTTCCGCGTGGATCTCCGCACCATCACCATCACCATGAAAACCTGTATTTTCAGGGCGGCCT
GAACGATATTTTTGAAGCGCAGAAAATTGAATGGCATGAACTTGAAGTCCTCTTTCAGGGACCCATGGAG
CAAGAGCCACAAAATGGAGAACCTGCTGAAATTAAGATCATCAGAGAAGCATATAAGAAGGCCTTTTTAT
TTGTTAACAAAGGTCTGAATACAGATGAATTAGGTCAGAAGGAAGAAGCAAAGAACTACTATAAGCAAGG
AATAGGACACCTGCTCAGAGGGATCAGCATTTCATCAAAAGAGTCTGAACACACAGGTACTGGGTGGGAA
TCTGCTAGACAGATGCAACAGAAAATGAAAGAAACTCTACAGAATGTACGCACCAGGCTGGAAATTCTAG
AGAAGGGTCTTGCCACTTGACAGGATCCTCGAGAATTCATCGTGACTGACTGACGATCTGCCTCGCGCGT
TTCGGTGATGACGGTGAAAACCTCTGACACATGCAGCTCCCGGAGACGGTCACAGCTTGTCTGTAAGCGG
ATGCCGGGAGCAGACAAGCCCGTCAGGGCGCGTCAGCGGGTGTTGGCGGGTGTCGGGGCGCAGCCATGAC
CCAGTCACGTAGCGATAGCGGAGTGTATAATTCTTGAAGACGAAAGGGCCTCGTGATACGCCTATTTTTA
TAGGTTAATGTCATGATAATAATGGTTTCTTAGACGTCAGGTGGCACTTTTCGGGGAAATGTGCGCGGAA
CCCCTATTTGTTTATTTTTCTAAATACATTCAAATATGTATCCGCTCATGAGACAATAACCCTGATAAAT
GCTTCAATAATATTGAAAAAGGAAGAGTATGAGTATTCAACATTTCCGTGTCGCCCTTATTCCCTTTTTT
GCGGCATTTTGCCTTCCTGTTTTTGCTCACCCAGAAACGCTGGTGAAAGTAAAAGATGCTGAAGATCAGT
TGGGTGCACGAGTAGGTTACATCGAACTGGATCTCAACAGCGGTAAGATCCTTGAGAGTTTTCGCCCCGA
AGAACGTTTTCCAATGATGAGCACTTTTAAAGTTCTGCTATGTGGCGCGGTATTATCCCGTGTTGACGCC
GGGCAAGAGCAACTCGGTCGCCGCATACACTATTCTCAGAATGACTTGGTTGAGTACTCACCAGTCACAG
AAAAGCATCTTACGGATGGCATGACAGTAAGAGAATTATGCAGTGCTGCCATAACCATGAGTGATAACAC
TGCGGCCAACTTACTTCTGACAACGATCGGAGGACCGAAGGAGCTAACCGCTTTTTTGCACAACATGGGA
GATCATGTAACTCGCCTTGATCGTTGGGAACCGGAGCTGAATGAAGCCATACCAAACGACGAGCGTGACA
CCACGATGCCTGCAGCAATGGCAACAACGTTGCGCAAACTATTAACTGGCGAACTACTTACTCTAGCTTC
CCGGCAACAATTAATAGACTGGATGGAGGCGGATAAAGTTGCAGGACCACTTCTGCGCTCGGCCCTTCCG
GCTGGCTGGTTTATTGCTGATAAATCTGGAGCCGGTGAGCGTGGGTCTCGCGGTATCATTGCAGCACTGG
GGCCAGATGGTAAGCCCTCCCGTATCGTAGTTATCTACACGACGGGGAGTCAGGCAACTATGGATGAACG
AAATAGACAGATCGCTGAGATAGGTGCCTCACTGATTAAGCATTGGTAACTGTCAGACCAAGTTTACTCA
TATATACTTTAGATTGATTTAAAACTTCATTTTTAATTTAAAAGGATCTAGGTGAAGATCCTTTTTGATA
ATCTCATGACCAAAATCCCTTAACGTGAGTTTTCGTTCCACTGAGCGTCAGACCCCGTAGAAAAGATCAA
AGGATCTTCTTGAGATCCTTTTTTTCTGCGCGTAATCTGCTGCTTGCAAACAAAAAAACCACCGCTACCA
GCGGTGGTTTGTTTGCCGGATCAAGAGCTACCAACTCTTTTTCCGAAGGTAACTGGCTTCAGCAGAGCGC
AGATACCAAATACTGTCCTTCTAGTGTAGCCGTAGTTAGGCCACCACTTCAAGAACTCTGTAGCACCGCC
TACATACCTCGCTCTGCTAATCCTGTTACCAGTGGCTGCTGCCAGTGGCGATAAGTCGTGTCTTACCGGG
TTGGACTCAAGACGATAGTTACCGGATAAGGCGCAGCGGTCGGGCTGAACGGGGGGTTCGTGCACACAGC
CCAGCTTGGAGCGAACGACCTACACCGAACTGAGATACCTACAGCGTGAGCTATGAGAAAGCGCCACGCT
TCCCGAAGGGAGAAAGGCGGACAGGTATCCGGTAAGCGGCAGGGTCGGAACAGGAGAGCGCACGAGGGAG
CTTCCAGGGGGAAACGCCTGGTATCTTTATAGTCCTGTCGGGTTTCGCCACCTCTGACTTGAGCGTCGAT
TTTTGTGATGCTCGTCAGGGGGGCGGAGCCTATGGAAAAACGCCAGCAACGCGGCCTTTTTACGGTTCCT
GGCCTTTTGCTGGCCTTTTGCTCACATGTTCTTTCCTGCGTTATCCCCTGATTCTGTGGATAACCGTATT
ACCGCCTTTGAGTGAGCTGATACCGCTCGCCGCAGCCGAACGACCGAGCGCAGCGAGTCAGTGAGCGAGG
AAGCGGAAGAGCGCCTGATGCGGTATTTTCTCCTTACGCATCTGTGCGGTATTTCACACCGCATAAATTC
CGACACCATCGAATGGCGCAAAACCTTTCGCGGTATGGCATGATAGCGCCCGGAAGAGAGTCAATTCAGG
GTGGTGAATGTGAAACCAGTAACGTTATACGATGTCGCAGAGTATGCCGGTGTCTCTTATCAGACCGTTT
CCCGCGTGGTGAACCAGGCCAGCCACGTTTCTGCGAAAACGCGGGAAAAAGTGGAAGCGGCGATGGCGGA
GCTGAATTACATTCCCAACCGCGTGGCACAACAACTGGCGGGCAAACAGTCGTTGCTGATTGGCGTTGCC
ACCTCCAGTCTGGCCCTGCACGCGCCGTCGCAAATTGTCGCGGCGATTAAATCTCGCGCCGATCAACTGG
GTGCCAGCGTGGTGGTGTCGATGGTAGAACGAAGCGGCGTCGAAGCCTGTAAAGCGGCGGTGCACAATCT
TCTCGCGCAACGCGTCAGTGGGCTGATCATTAACTATCCGCTGGATGACCAGGATGCCATTGCTGTGGAA
GCTGCCTGCACTAATGTTCCGGCGTTATTTCTTGATGTCTCTGACCAGACACCCATCAACAGTATTATTT
TCTCCCATGAAGACGGTACGCGACTGGGCGTGGAGCATCTGGTCGCATTGGGTCACCAGCAAATCGCGCT
GTTAGCGGGCCCATTAAGTTCTGTCTCGGCGCGTCTGCGTCTGGCTGGCTGGCATAAATATCTCACTCGC
AATCAAATTCAGCCGATAGCGGAACGGGAAGGCGACTGGAGTGCCATGTCCGGTTTTCAACAAACCATGC
AAATGCTGAATGAGGGCATCGTTCCCACTGCGATGCTGGTTGCCAACGATCAGATGGCGCTGGGCGCAAT
GCGCGCCATTACCGAGTCCGGGCTGCGCGTTGGTGCGGATATCTCGGTAGTGGGATACGACGATACCGAA
GACAGCTCATGTTATATCCCGCCGTTAACCACCATCAAACAGGATTTTCGCCTGCTGGGGCAAACCAGCG
TGGACCGCTTGCTGCAACTCTCTCAGGGCCAGGCGGTGAAGGGCAATCAGCTGTTGCCCGTCTCACTGGT
GAAAAGAAAAACCACCCTGGCGCCCAATACGCAAACCGCCTCTCCCCGCGCGTTGGCCGATTCATTAATG
CAGCTGGCACGACAGGTTTCCCGACTGGAAAGCGGGCAGTGAGCGCAACGCAATTAATGTAAGTTAGCTC
ACTCATTAGGCACCCCAGGCTTTACACTTTATGCTTCCGGCTCGTATGTTGTGTGGAATTGTGAGCGGAT
AACAATTTCACACAGGAAACAGCTATGACCATGATTACGGATTCACTGGCCGTCGTTTTACAACGTCGTG
ACTGGGAAAACCCTGGCGTTACCCAACTTAATCGCCTTGCAGCACATCCCCCTTTCGCCAGCTGGCGTAA
TAGCGAAGAGGCCCGCACCGATCGCCCTTCCCAACAGTTGCGCAGCCTGAATGGCGAATGGCGCTTTGCC
TGGTTTCCGGCACCAGAAGCGGTGCCGGAAAGCTGGCTGGAGTGCGATCTTCCTGAGGCCGATACTGTCG
TCGTCCCCTCAAACTGGCAGATGCACGGTTACGATGCGCCCATCTACACCAACGTGACCTATCCCATTAC
GGTCAATCCGCCGTTTGTTCCCACGGAGAATCCGACGGGTTGTTACTCGCTCACATTTAATGTTGATGAA
AGCTGGCTACAGGAAGGCCAGACGCGAATTATTTTTGATGGCGTTGGAATTAG
